>Addgene plasmid #92240 | pJExpress414_GmPOPB-R663Q | addgene full sequence | sequence record 192477 | Addgene NGS Result
GGCGACTGGAGTGCCATGTCCGGTTTTCAACAAACCATGCAAATGCTGAATGAGGGCATCGTTCCCACTG
CGATGCTGGTTGCCAACGATCAGATGGCGCTGGGCGCAATGCGCGCCATTACCGAGTCCGGGCTGCGCGT
TGGTGCGGATATCTCGGTAGTGGGATACGACGATACCGAAGATAGCTCATGTTATATCCCGCCGTTAACC
ACCATCAAACAGGATTTTCGCCTGCTGGGGCAAACCAGCGTGGACCGCTTGCTGCAACTCTCTCAGGGCC
AGGCGGTGAAGGGCAATCAGCTGTTGCCAGTCTCACTGGTGAAAAGAAAAACCACCCTGGCGCCCAATAC
GCAAACCGCCTCTCCCCGCGCGTTGGCCGATTCATTAATGCAGCTGGCACGACAGGTTTCCCGACTGGAA
AGCGGGCAGTGACTCATGACCAAAATCCCTTAACGTGAGTTACGCGCGCGTCGTTCCACTGAGCGTCAGA
CCCCGTAGAAAAGATCAAAGGATCTTCTTGAGATCCTTTTTTTCTGCGCGTAATCTGCTGCTTGCAAACA
AAAAAACCACCGCTACCAGCGGTGGTTTGTTTGCCGGATCAAGAGCTACCAACTCTTTTTCCGAAGGTAA
CTGGCTTCAGCAGAGCGCAGATACCAAATACTGTTCTTCTAGTGTAGCCGTAGTTAGCCCACCACTTCAA
GAACTCTGTAGCACCGCCTACATACCTCGCTCTGCTAATCCTGTTACCAGTGGCTGCTGCCAGTGGCGAT
AAGTCGTGTCTTACCGGGTTGGACTCAAGACGATAGTTACCGGATAAGGCGCAGCGGTCGGGCTGAACGG
GGGGTTCGTGCACACAGCCCAGCTTGGAGCGAACGACCTACACCGAACTGAGATACCTACAGCGTGAGCT
ATGAGAAAGCGCCACGCTTCCCGAAGGGAGAAAGGCGGACAGGTATCCGGTAAGCGGCAGGGTCGGAACA
GGAGAGCGCACGAGGGAGCTTCCAGGGGGAAACGCCTGGTATCTTTATAGTCCTGTCGGGTTTCGCCACC
TCTGACTTGAGCGTCGATTTTTGTGATGCTCGTCAGGGGGGCGGAGCCTATGGAAAAACGCCAGCAACGC
GGCCTTTTTACGGTTCCTGGCCTTTTGCTGGCCTTTTGCTCACATGTTCTTTCCTGCGTTATCCCCTGAT
TCTGTGGATAACCGTATTACCGCCTTTGAGTGAGCTGATACCGCTCGCCGCAGCCGAACGACCGAGCGCA
GCGAGTCAGTGAGCGAGGAAGCGGAAGGCGAGAGTAGGGAACTGCCAGGCATCAAACTAAGCAGAAGGCC
CCTGACGGATGGCCTTTTTGCGTTTCTACAAACTCTTTCTGTGTTGTAAAACGACGGCCAGTCTTAAGCT
CGGGCCCCCTGGGCGGTTCTGATAACGAGTAATCGTTAATCCGCAAATAACGTAAAAACCCGCTTCGGCG
GGTTTTTTTATGGGGGGAGTTTAGGGAAAGAGCATTTGTCAGAATATTTAAGGGCGCCTGTCACTTTGCT
TGATATATGAGAATTATTTAACCTTATAAATGAGAAAAAAGCAACGCACTTTAAATAAGATACGTTGCTT
TTTCGATTGATGAACACCTATAATTAAACTATTCATCTATTATTTATGATTTTTTGTATATACAATATTT
CTAGTTTGTTAAAGAGAATTAAGAAAATAAATCTCGAAAATAATAAAGGGAAAATCAGTTTTTGATATCA
AAATTATACATGTCAACGATAATACAAAATATAATACAAACTATAAGATGTTATCAGTATTTATTATCAT
TTAGAATAAATTTTGTGTCGCCCTTCCGCGAAATTAATACGACTCACTATAGGGGAATTGTGAGCGGATA
ACAATTCCCCTCTAGAAATAATTTTGTTTAACTTTTAGGAGGTAAACATATGCACCATCATCATCATCAC
GAGAACTTATACTTTCAAGGCATGAGCAGCGTTACCTGGGCACCGGGCAATTACCCGAGCACCCGCCGTT
CCGATCATGTGGACACGTATCAAAGCGCGAGCAAGGGCGAAGTCCCGGTGCCGGATCCGTATCAGTGGCT
GGAAGAGAGCACCGACGAAGTCGACAAGTGGACGACGGCACAAGCGGACCTGGCACAGTCTTATCTGGAC
CAAAACGCTGACATTCAAAAACTGGCCGAGAAATTTCGTGCGAGCCGTAATTACGCCAAGTTCTCTGCAC
CGACTCTGTTGGACGACGGTCACTGGTATTGGTTCTATAACCGTGGCTTGCAGAGCCAAAGCGTCTTGTA
CAGATCTAAAGAACCAGCCCTGCCGGACTTCTCTAAGGGCGACGATAACGTTGGTGACGTTTTCTTTGAT
CCGAATGTGCTGGCAGCGGATGGTAGCGCGGGCATGGTCCTGTGCAAATTCTCGCCGGACGGTAAATTCT
TTGCCTATGCAGTTAGCCACCTGGGTGGCGATTACTCCACGATTTACGTGCGTTCCACGAGCAGCCCGCT
GAGCCAGGCGAGCGTCGCGCAAGGTGTGGACGGTCGTCTGAGCGACGAAGTCAAATGGTTCAAGTTTAGC
ACCATTATTTGGACTAAAGATAGCAAGGGCTTCCTGTACCAGCGCTATCCGGCTCGCGAGCGTCACGAGG
GTACCCGCAGCGACCGTAATGCCATGATGTGTTACCACAAAGTCGGCACGACCCAAGAAGAAGATATTAT
TGTGTATCAGGATAATGAACATCCTGAGTGGATCTATGGTGCGGATACCTCCGAAGATGGCAAGTACCTG
TACCTGTACCAGTTTAAAGATACCAGCAAGAAAAACCTGTTGTGGGTCGCCGAGCTGGACGAAGATGGCG
TTAAGAGCGGTATTCACTGGCGTAAAGTTGTTAACGAATACGCAGCAGACTACAATATCATTACGAACCA
CGGTAGCCTGGTCTACATTAAGACGAACCTGAATGCACCGCAATATAAAGTTATTACCATCGACCTGTCC
AAAGACGAGCCAGAGATCCGTGACTTCATCCCGGAAGAAAAAGATGCTAAACTGGCGCAAGTTAATTGTG
CGAACGAAGAGTATTTCGTCGCTATTTACAAGCGTAACGTTAAAGATGAAATCTACCTGTACTCGAAGGC
TGGTGTTCAGCTGACCCGTCTGGCGCCGGATTTCGTGGGTGCGGCAAGCATTGCGAATCGTCAAAAACAG
ACCCACTTTTTTCTGACCCTGAGCGGTTTTAACACCCCGGGTACGATCGCTCGTTATGATTTTACCGCGC
CGGAAACCCAGCGCTTTAGCATCCTGCGTACCACTAAAGTCAACGAACTGGATCCTGATGACTTCGAGAG
CACGCAAGTGTGGTACGAGAGCAAGGACGGTACGAAAATCCCGATGTTCATCGTTCGTCACAAGTCCACC
AAGTTTGACGGTACCGCGGCTGCGATCCAATATGGTTACGGCGGCTTCGCCACCTCCGCGGATCCATTCT
TCAGCCCGATCATTCTGACGTTTCTGCAGACCTACGGTGCGATTTTTGCCGTACCGAGCATCCGTGGTGG
CGGTGAGTTCGGTGAGGAATGGCATAAGGGCGGCCGCCGCGAAACCAAAGTGAACACGTTTGACGATTTC
ATTGCGGCCGCCCAATTTCTGGTGAAGAACAAATATGCGGCTCCGGGTAAAGTTGCAATTAATGGTGCGA
GCAACGGCGGCCTGCTGGTGATGGGCTCTATCGTCCGTGCGCCTGAGGGTACGTTCGGTGCGGCAGTGCC
AGAGGGCGGTGTGGCGGATCTGCTTAAGTTCCACAAATTTACGGGTGGCCAGGCGTGGATCAGCGAGTAT
GGTAATCCGTCTATCCCTGAAGAATTTGATTACATCTATCCGCTGAGCCCGGTTCACAATGTCCGCACCG
ACAAAGTTATGCCGGCAACCCTGATTACCGTGAATATCGGTGATGGCCAGGTGGTTCCGATGCACAGCTT
CAAGTTCATCGCGACTTTGCAGCATAACGTTCCGCAGAATCCGCATCCGCTGCTGATTAAGATTGATAAA
TCGTGGTTGGGTCACGGCATGGGTAAGCCGACCGACAAAAATGTGAAAGACGCCGCCGACAAGTGGGGTT
TCATCGCACGCGCCCTGGGTCTGGAACTGAAAACGGTCGAGTGATGAAAGCTTCCCCCTAGCATAACCCC
TTGGGGCCTCTAAACGGGTCTTGAGGGGTTTTTTGCCCCTGAGACGCGTCAATCGAGTTCGTACCTAAGG
GCGACACCCCATAATTAGCCCGGGCGAAAGGCCCAGTCTTTCGACTGAGCCTTTCGTTTTATTTGATGCC
TGGCAGTTCCCTACTCTCGCATGGGGAGTCCCCACACTACCATCGGCGCTACGGCGTTTCACTTCTGAGT
TCGGCATGGGGTCAGGTGGGACCACCGCGCTACTGCCGCCAGGCAAACAAGGGGTGTTATGAGCCATATT
CAGGTATAAATGGGCTCGCGATAATGTTCAGAATTGGTTAATTGGTTGTAACACTGACCCCTATTTGTTT
ATTTTTCTAAATACATTCAAATATGTATCCGCTCATGAGACAATAACCCTGATAAATGCTTCAATAATAT
TGAAAAAGGAAGAATATGAGTATTCAACATTTCCGTGTCGCCCTTATTCCCTTTTTTGCGGCATTTTGCC
TTCCTGTTTTTGCTCACCCAGAAACGCTGGTGAAAGTAAAAGATGCTGAAGATCAGTTGGGTGCACGAGT
GGGTTACATCGAACTGGATCTCAACAGCGGTAAGATCCTTGAGAGTTTTCGCCCCGAAGAACGTTTTCCA
ATGATGAGCACTTTTAAAGTTCTGCTATGTGGCGCGGTATTATCCCGTATTGACGCCGGGCAAGAGCAAC
TCGGTCGCCGCATACACTATTCTCAGAATGACTTGGTTGAGTACTCACCAGTCACAGAAAAGCATCTTAC
GGATGGCATGACAGTAAGAGAATTATGCAGTGCTGCCATAACCATGAGTGATAACACTGCGGCCAACTTA
CTTCTGACAACGATCGGAGGACCGAAGGAGCTAACCGCTTTTTTGCACAACATGGGGGATCATGTAACTC
GCCTTGATCGTTGGGAACCGGAGCTGAATGAAGCCATACCAAACGACGAGCGTGACACCACGATGCCTGT
AGCGATGGCAACAACGTTGCGCAAACTATTAACTGGCGAACTACTTACTCTAGCTTCCCGGCAACAATTA
ATAGACTGGATGGAGGCGGATAAAGTTGCAGGACCACTTCTGCGCTCGGCCCTTCCGGCTGGCTGGTTTA
TTGCTGATAAATCCGGAGCCGGTGAGCGTGGTTCTCGCGGTATCATCGCAGCGCTGGGGCCAGATGGTAA
GCCCTCCCGTATCGTAGTTATCTACACGACGGGGAGTCAGGCAACTATGGATGAACGAAATAGACAGATC
GCTGAGATAGGTGCCTCACTGATTAAGCATTGGTAAGCGGCGCGCCATCGAATGGCGCAAAACCTTTCGC
GGTATGGCATGATAGCGCCCGGAAGAGAGTCAATTCAGGGTGGTGAATATGAAACCAGTAACGTTATACG
ATGTCGCAGAGTATGCCGGTGTCTCTTATCAGACCGTTTCCCGCGTGGTGAACCAGGCCAGCCACGTTTC
TGCGAAAACGCGGGAAAAAGTGGAAGCGGCGATGGCGGAGCTGAATTACATTCCCAACCGCGTGGCACAA
CAACTGGCGGGCAAACAGTCGTTGCTGATTGGCGTTGCCACCTCCAGTCTGGCCCTGCACGCGCCGTCGC
AAATTGTCGCGGCGATTAAATCTCGCGCCGATCAACTGGGTGCCAGCGTGGTGGTGTCGATGGTAGAACG
AAGCGGCGTCGAAGCCTGTAAAGCGGCGGTGCACAATCTTCTCGCGCAACGCGTCAGTGGGCTGATCATT
AACTATCCGCTGGATGACCAGGATGCCATTGCTGTGGAAGCTGCCTGCACTAATGTTCCGGCGTTATTTC
TTGATGTCTCTGACCAGACACCCATCAACAGTATTATTTTCTCCCATGAGGACGGTACGCGACTGGGCGT
GGAGCATCTGGTCGCATTGGGTCACCAGCAAATCGCGCTGTTAGCGGGCCCATTAAGTTCTGTCTCGGCG
CGTCTGCGTCTGGCTGGCTGGCATAAATATCTCACTCGCAATCAAATTCAGCCGATAGCGGAACGGGAA
Features (pLannotate 1.2.2; 14 found; start..end, strand, type, name):
    518..1106    +  rep_origin     ori: high-copy-number ColE1/pMB1/pBR322/pUC origin of replication
   1331..1348    +  terminator     rrnB T2 terminator (fragment): transcription terminator T2 from the E. coli rrnB gene
   1373..1392    -  CDS            lacZα (fragment): LacZα fragment of β-galactosidase; lacZ fragment
   1855..1873    +  promoter       T7 promoter: promoter for bacteriophage T7 RNA polymerase
   1874..1898    +  protein_bind   lac operator: The lac repressor binds to the lac operator to inhibit transcription in E. coli. This inhibition can be relieved by adding lactose or isopropyl-β-D-thiogalactopyranoside (IPTG). lac repressor encoded by lacI
   1982..4171    +  CDS            POPB: POPB_GALM3 - Experimental evidence at protein level: Swiss-Prot protein existence level 1. Dual function macrocyclase-peptidase involved in the biosynthesis of the highly toxic amanitin toxin family of macrocycles (PubMed:22202811, PubMed:28866879, PubMed:29051530). Cleaves peptide bonds on the C-terminal side of prolyl residues (PubMed:29051530). The enzyme first removes 10 residues from the N-terminus of a 35-residue substrate (PubMed:29051530). Conformational trapping of the 25 amino- acid peptide forces the enzyme to release this intermediate rather than proceed to macrocyclization (PubMed
   4188..4235    +  terminator     T7 terminator: transcription terminator for bacteriophage T7 RNA polymerase
   4295..4335    -  terminator     rrnB T1 terminator (fragment): transcription terminator T1 from the E. coli rrnB gene
   4337..4452    -  ncRNA          5S rRNA: Accession: RF00001 - 5S ribosomal RNA
   4483..4507    +  CDS            KanR (fragment): aminoglycoside phosphotransferase; aph(3')-Ia; confers resistance to kanamycin
   4537..4633    +  promoter       AmpR promoter (fragment): bla
   4636..5496    +  CDS            AmpR: β-lactamase; bla; confers resistance to ampicillin, carbenicillin, and related antibiotics
   5505..5578    +  promoter       lacI promoter (fragment): lacI
   5579..429     +  CDS            lacI (across the origin): LACI_ECOLI - Experimental evidence at protein level: Swiss-Prot protein existence level 1. Repressor of the lactose operon. Binds allolactose as an inducer. From Escherichia coli (strain K12).
