[The description below was written by a language model from this plasmid's Addgene catalogue record and pLannotate feature annotations shown in this document.]
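Description:
pJExpress414_GmPOPB-R663Q is a bacterial expression plasmid of about 6.2 kb, built on the commercial pJ414 (pJExpress414) backbone. It produces a point mutant of prolyl oligopeptidase B (POPB) from the mushroom Galerina marginata. The plasmid replicates at high copy in E. coli from a ColE1/pUC-type origin and is selected with ampicillin through a β-lactamase gene driven by its own promoter. The backbone also carries lacI under its native promoter. Transcription terminator fragments from the rrnB operon flank the expression region, presumably to insulate it from read-through. The very short matches annotated as lacZα and KanR are fragments, not functional genes.

The expression cassette consists of a T7 promoter followed directly by a lac operator, the roughly 2.2 kb POPB coding sequence, and a T7 terminator. Transcription therefore requires a host that supplies T7 RNA polymerase. It is held off by plasmid-encoded Lac repressor until it is induced with IPTG or lactose. According to the catalogue record, the protein carries an N-terminal 6xHis tag followed by a TEV protease cleavage site. This arrangement allows metal-affinity purification and later removal of the tag, although these elements are not separately annotated in the feature table.

POPB is a dual-function peptidase and macrocyclase in the biosynthesis of amanitin-family toxins. It cleaves after prolyl residues and then cyclises the released peptide. This version replaces arginine 663 with glutamine. The construct is intended for recombinant production of the R663Q enzyme, and the associated work concerns the kinetics of this peptide bond-forming oligopeptidase. The record does not state the specific functional consequence of the mutation.
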