Addgene plasmid #92240: pJExpress414_GmPOPB-R663Q
Purpose: Express R663Q mutant of prolyl oligopeptidase from Galerina marginata
Depositing lab: James Naismith. Depositing organization: University of St. Andrews. Publication: Kinetic Landscape of a Peptide Bond-Forming Prolyl Oligopeptidase. Czekster CM, Naismith JH. Biochemistry. 2017 Apr 18;56(15):2086-2095. doi: 10.1021/acs.biochem.7b00012. Epub 2017 Apr 7. PubMed 28332820.
Backbone
  Vector backbone: pJ414
  Backbone manufacturer: DNA 2.0
  Backbone size w/o insert (bp): 4000
  Total vector size (bp): 6229
  Vector type: Bacterial Expression
Growth in bacteria
  Bacterial resistance: Ampicillin, 100 μg/mL
  Growth temperature: 37°C
  Growth strain: DH5alpha
  Copy number: High Copy
Gene/Insert
  Gene/Insert name: Prolyl oligopeptidase B from Galerina marginata-R663Q mutant (alt name: GmPOPB-R663Q)
  Species: Galerina marginata
  Insert size (bp): 2193
  Mutation: Arginine 663 to Glutamine
  GenBank ID: JN827314.2
  Promoter: T7 promoter
  Tag / fusion protein: 6x-Histag, TEV cleavage site (N terminal on insert)
  Cloning method: Unknown
  Sequencing primers: 5′ TAATACGACTCACTATAGG; 3′ AAACCCCTCAAGACC
Resource information
  A portion of this plasmid was derived from a plasmid made by: DNA 2.0
Terms and licenses: Academic/Nonprofit Terms; Industry Terms: Not Available to Industry
Depositor comments: Plasmid to appear in incoming publication from our group - to be updated
How to cite: pJExpress414_GmPOPB-R663Q was a gift from James Naismith (Addgene plasmid # 92240 ; http://n2t.net/addgene:92240 ; RRID:Addgene_92240)
